Addgene plasmid #113215: pPI461
Purpose: (Empty Backbone) generic knockin vector for C-terminal tagging with mCherry
Depositing lab: Rob Kay. Depositing organization: MRC Laboratory of Molecular Biology. Publication: Rapid and efficient genetic engineering of both wild type and axenic strains of Dictyostelium discoideum. Paschke P, Knecht DA, Silale A, Traynor D, Williams TD, Thomason PA, Insall RH, Chubb JR, Kay RR, Veltman DM. PLoS One. 2018 May 30;13(5):e0196809. doi: 10.1371/journal.pone.0196809. eCollection 2018. PubMed 29847546.
Backbone
  Vector backbone: pDM1081
  Backbone size (bp): 4625
  Vector type: generic knockin vector for C-terminal tagging with mCherry
  Selectable markers: Hygromycin
  Tag / fusion protein: mCherry (C terminal on backbone)
Growth in bacteria
  Bacterial resistance: Ampicillin, 100 μg/mL
  Growth temperature: 30°C
  Growth strain: NEB Stable
  Copy number: Low Copy
Gene/Insert
  Gene/Insert name: None
  Tag / fusion protein: mCherry (C terminal on backbone)
Terms and licenses: Academic/Nonprofit Terms; Industry Terms: Not Available to Industry
How to cite: pPI461 was a gift from Rob Kay (Addgene plasmid # 113215 ; http://n2t.net/addgene:113215 ; RRID:Addgene_113215)
