[The description below was written by a language model from this plasmid's Addgene catalogue record and pLannotate feature annotations shown in this document.]
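Description:
pPI461 is an empty-backbone knock-in vector built on pDM1081 and designed for C-terminal tagging of endogenous genes with mCherry. The associated publication concerns genetic engineering of wild-type and axenic Dictyostelium discoideum strains, which indicates the intended host. It carries no gene insert; the user supplies the targeting sequences for the locus of interest, although the record does not describe the cloning sites or how homology arms are added. In bacteria the plasmid is maintained through a ColE1/pUC-type origin and an ampicillin resistance gene (β-lactamase) driven by its own bla promoter. The catalogue entry lists it as low copy despite the origin's high-copy annotation.

The payload consists of an mCherry coding sequence near the start of the sequence, followed immediately by a hygromycin resistance cassette in the opposite orientation. This cassette is flanked by two loxP sites. In this arrangement, a target gene's coding region fused in frame upstream of mCherry would yield a red fluorescent fusion protein expressed from the native locus. Hygromycin selects for integrants, and the floxed marker can later be excised by Cre recombinase, allowing the same selection to be reused for further modifications. The promoter and terminator driving the hygromycin phosphotransferase are not annotated. The very short matches to yeast CEN4 and the URA3 promoter within the cassette are about 20 bases each and are most likely spurious hits in AT-rich regulatory sequence rather than functional yeast elements. The depositor and sequencing-derived records differ by only a few bases and show essentially the same feature layout.
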