Features (pLannotate 1.2.2; 9 found; start..end, strand, type, name):
     25..729     +  CDS            mCherry: mCherry is a basic (constitutively fluorescent) red fluorescent protein published in 2004, derived from Discosoma sp.. It is reported to be a very rapidly-maturing monomer with low acid sensitivity.
    745..778     -  protein_bind   loxP: Cre-mediated recombination occurs in the 8-bp core sequence (GCATACAT). Cre recombinase
   1056..2091    -  CDS            HygR (fragment): hygromycin B phosphotransferase confers resistance to hygromycin
   2189..2209    -  promoter       URA3 promoter (fragment): S. cerevisiae URA3
   2441..2459    -  misc_feature   CEN4 (fragment): S. cerevisiae CEN4 centromere
   2528..2561    -  protein_bind   loxP: Cre-mediated recombination occurs in the 8-bp core sequence (GCATACAT). Cre recombinase
   2818..3406    -  rep_origin     ori: high-copy-number ColE1/pMB1/pBR322/pUC origin of replication
   3577..4437    -  CDS            AmpR: β-lactamase; bla; confers resistance to ampicillin, carbenicillin, and related antibiotics
   4438..4542    -  promoter       AmpR promoter: bla
>Addgene plasmid #113215 | pPI461 | depositor full sequence | sequence record 213617 | Full Sequence
ACTAGTGGTGGTTCAGGAGGTAGTGTTTCAAAAGGTGAAGAAGATAATATGGCAATTATTAAAGAATTTA
TGAGATTTAAAGTTCATATGGAAGGTTCAGTTAATGGTCATGAATTTGAAATTGAAGGTGAAGGTGAAGG
TAGACCATATGAAGGTACACAAACAGCAAAATTAAAAGTTACAAAAGGTGGTCCATTACCATTTGCATGG
GATATTTTATCACCACAATTTATGTATGGTTCAAAAGCATATGTTAAACATCCAGCAGATATTCCAGATT
ATTTAAAATTATCATTTCCAGAAGGTTTTAAATGGGAAAGAGTTATGAATTTTGAAGATGGTGGTGTTGT
TACAGTTACACAAGATTCATCATTACAAGATGGTGAATTTATTTATAAAGTTAAATTAAGAGGTACAAAT
TTTCCATCAGATGGTCCAGTTATGCAAAAGAAAACAATGGGTTGGGAAGCATCATCAGAAAGAATGTATC
CAGAAGATGGTGCATTAAAAGGTGAAATTAAACAAAGATTAAAATTAAAAGATGGTGGTCATTATGATGC
AGAAGTTAAAACAACATATAAAGCAAAAAAACCAGTTCAATTACCAGGTGCATATAATGTTAATATTAAA
TTAGATATTACATCACATAATGAAGATTATACAATTGTTGAACAATATGAAAGAGCAGAAGGTAGACATT
CAACAGGTGGTATGGATGAATTATATAAATAAAGATCTGATATCATAACTTCGTATAATGTATGCTATAC
GAAGTTATACTACTCTCGAGATTTTATTTAATATACTAAATAATAAAAAAGTTAAAAAATGATCATTGGA
TAAATTTTTTATAATTATAAATAAAGATAATAATTTTTTTTTTAACAAAACTAAAAATAAAAATAATAAA
ATAATTGTTAAAATAGGTTTTTTTTTTTTTTTTTTTTTTTTAATAAATGGTATTTATTAATTTATTTGTT
GTGTGTGTTTTTTTTTTTATAATATTTTTTTTTTTAGCATTGAATTAAGAAGAAATCAAATTGATGCGGC
CGCTTAGTTAGCCTCCCCCATCTCCCGATCCGGACGAGTGCTGGGGCGTCGGTTTCCACTATCGGCGAGT
ACTTCTACACAGCCATCGGTCCAGACGGCCGCGCTTCTGCGGGCGATTTGTGTACGCCCGACAGTCCCGG
CTCCGGATCGGACGATTGCGTCGCATCGACCCTGCGCCCAAGCTGCATCATCGAAATTGCCGTCAACCAA
GCTCTGATAGAGTTGGTCAAGACCAATGCGGAGCATATACGCCCGGAGCCGCGGCGATCCTGCAAGCTCC
GGATGCCTCCGCTCGAAGTAGCGCGTCTGCTGCTCCATACAAGCCAACCACGGCCTCCAGAAGAAGATGT
TGGCGACCTCGTATTGGGAATCCCCGAACATCGCCTCGCTCCAGTCAATGACCGCTGTTATGCGGCCATT
GTCCGTCAGGACATTGTTGGAGCCGAAATCCGCGTGCACGAGGTGCCGGACTTCGGGGCAGTCCTCGGCC
CAAAGCATCAGCTCATCGAGAGCCTGCGCGACGGACGCACTGACGGTGTCGTCCATCACAGTTTGCCAGT
GATACACATGGGGATCAGCAATCGCGCATATGAAATCACGCCATGTAGTGTATTGACCGATTCCTTGCGG
TCCGAATGGGCCGAACCCGCTCGTCTGGCTAAGATCGGCCGCAGCGATCGCATCCATGGCCTCCGCGACC
GGCTGCAGAACAGCGGGCAGTTCGGTTTCAGGCAGGTCTTGCAACGTGACACCCTGTGCACGGCGGGAGA
TGCAATAGGTCAGGCTCTCGCTGAACTCCCCAATGTCAAGCACTTCCGGAATCGGGAGCGCGGCCGATGC
AAAGTGCCGATAAACATAACGATCTTTGTAGAAACCATCGGCGCAGCTATTTACCCGCAGGACATATCCA
CGCCCTCCTACATCGAAGCTGAAAGCACGAGATTCTTCGCCCTCCGAGAGCTGCATCAGGTCGGAGACGC
TGTCGAACTTTTCGATCAGAAACTTCTCGACAGACGTCGCGGTGAGTTCAGGCTTTTTCATTAGGTCTTG
TTGAGAAATGTTAAATTGATCCATTTTTTGCTAGCTGTGAAATTAGTTTAAAATACAAATAAAGAGTTAT
AATAATATACAGTTGAATAAAAAAAAAAAAAATGAATTGGAAAATTTATTTTTATATGAAGAAAAAAAAA
TTTTGAAAAAAAAAAAAAAAATTAAAAAAAAAAAAAAAAAAAAAAAAAATTAAAAATAATTCAACTGTGG
GTGACCCAAATTTTATTTAAAAAAAAAAAAAAAATGGATCACTTTTGGGTGGTTGGAAAAAAAAAAAAAA
AAAAATTGAAAATATAATGTTAGTCATATGATTAATCATTAATTAATTCTTTTTTTTTTTTTTTTTATTT
TTTATTTTTTTTTTTTCAATATTCCAATTATGACACACACTAACATCACAAAATACAAAATTTTGGGATC
CACTACTATAACTTCGTATAATGTATGCTATACGAAGTTATTTAATTAATTAAGATATCAAGCTTGATAG
CTCTGCCTACTGAAGGCCGGCAGAGGCGGTTTGCGTATTGGGCGCTCTTCCGCTTCCTCGCTCACTGACT
CGCTGCGCTCGGTCGTTCGGCTGCGGCGAGCGGTATCAGCTCACTCAAAGGCGGTAATACGGTTATCCAC
AGAATCAGGGGATAACGCAGGAAAGAACATGTGAGCAAAAGGCCAGCAAAAGGCCAGGAACCGTAAAAAG
GCCGCGTTGCTGGCGTTTTTCCATAGGCTCCGCCCCCCTGACGAGCATCACAAAAATCGACGCTCAAGTC
AGAGGTGGCGAAACCCGACAGGACTATAAAGATACCAGGCGTTTCCCCCTGGAAGCTCCCTCGTGCGCTC
TCCTGTTCCGACCCTGCCGCTTACCGGATACCTGTCCGCCTTTCTCCCTTCGGGAAGCGTGGCGCTTTCT
CATAGCTCACGCTGTAGGTATCTCAGTTCGGTGTAGGTCGTTCGCTCCAAGCTGGGCTGTGTGCACGAAC
CCCCCGTTCAGCCCGACCGCTGCGCCTTATCCGGTAACTATCGTCTTGAGTCCAACCCGGTAAGACACGA
CTTATCGCCACTGGCAGCAGCCACTGGTAACAGGATTAGCAGAGCGAGGTATGTAGGCGGTGCTACAGAG
TTCTTGAAGTGGTGGCCTAACTACGGCTACACTAGAAGGACAGTATTTGGTATCTGCGCTCTGCTGAAGC
CAGTTACCTTCGGAAAAAGAGTTGGTAGCTCTTGATCCGGCAAACAAACCACCGCTGGTAGCGGTGGTTT
TTTTGTTTGCAAGCAGCAGATTACGCGCAGAAAAAAAGGATCTCAAGAAGATCCTTTGATCTTTTCTACG
GGGTCTGACGCTCAGTGGAACGAAAACTCACGTTAAGGGATTTTGGTCATGAGATTATCAAAAAGGATCT
TCACCTAGATCCTTTTAAATTAAAAATGAAGTTTTAAATCAATCTAAAGTATATATGAGTAAACTTGGTC
TGACAGTTACCAATGCTTAATCAGTGAGGCACCTATCTCAGCGATCTGTCTATTTCGTTCATCCATAGTT
GCCTGACTCCCCGTCGTGTAGATAACTACGATACGGGAGGGCTTACCATCTGGCCCCAGTGCTGCAATGA
TACCGCGAGACCCACGCTCACCGGCTCCAGATTTATCAGCAATAAACCAGCCAGCCGGAAGGGCCGAGCG
CAGAAGTGGTCCTGCAACTTTATCCGCCTCCATCCAGTCTATTAATTGTTGCCGGGAAGCTAGAGTAAGT
AGTTCGCCAGTTAATAGTTTGCGCAACGTTGTTGCCATTGCTACAGGCATCGTGGTGTCACGCTCGTCGT
TTGGTATGGCTTCATTCAGCTCCGGTTCCCAACGATCAAGGCGAGTTACATGATCCCCCATGTTGTGCAA
AAAAGCGGTTAGCTCCTTCGGTCCTCCGATCGTTGTCAGAAGTAAGTTGGCCGCAGTGTTATCACTCATG
GTTATGGCAGCACTGCATAATTCTCTTACTGTCATGCCATCCGTAAGATGCTTTTCTGTGACTGGTGAGT
ACTCAACCAAGTCATTCTGAGAATAGTGTATGCGGCGACCGAGTTGCTCTTGCCCGGCGTCAATACGGGA
TAATACCGCGCCACATAGCAGAACTTTAAAAGTGCTCATCATTGGAAAACGTTCTTCGGGGCGAAAACTC
TCAAGGATCTTACCGCTGTTGAGATCCAGTTCGATGTAACCCACTCGTGCACCCAACTGATCTTCAGCAT
CTTTTACTTTCACCAGCGTTTCTGGGTGAGCAAAAACAGGAAGGCAAAATGCCGCAAAAAAGGGAATAAG
GGCGACACGGAAATGTTGAATACTCATACTCTTCCTTTTTCAATATTATTGAAGCATTTATCAGGGTTAT
TGTCTCATGAGCGGATACATATTTGAATGTATTTAGAAAAATAAACAAATAGGGGTTCCGCGCACATTTC
CCCGAAAAGTGCCACCTGACGCGCCCTGTAGCGGGATCA
