Features (pLannotate 1.2.2; 8 found; start..end, strand, type, name):
     25..729     +  CDS            mCherry: mCherry is a basic (constitutively fluorescent) red fluorescent protein published in 2004, derived from Discosoma sp.. It is reported to be a very rapidly-maturing monomer with low acid sensitivity.
    745..778     -  protein_bind   loxP: Cre-mediated recombination occurs in the 8-bp core sequence (GCATACAT). Cre recombinase
   1052..2087    -  CDS            HygR (fragment): hygromycin B phosphotransferase confers resistance to hygromycin
   2437..2455    -  misc_feature   CEN4 (fragment): S. cerevisiae CEN4 centromere
   2523..2556    -  protein_bind   loxP: Cre-mediated recombination occurs in the 8-bp core sequence (GCATACAT). Cre recombinase
   2813..3401    -  rep_origin     ori: high-copy-number ColE1/pMB1/pBR322/pUC origin of replication
   3572..4432    -  CDS            AmpR: β-lactamase; bla; confers resistance to ampicillin, carbenicillin, and related antibiotics
   4433..4537    -  promoter       AmpR promoter: bla
>Addgene plasmid #113215 | pPI461 | addgene full sequence | sequence record 232881 | Addgene NGS Result
ACTAGTGGTGGTTCAGGAGGTAGTGTTTCAAAAGGTGAAGAAGATAATATGGCAATTATTAAAGAATTTA
TGAGATTTAAAGTTCATATGGAAGGTTCAGTTAATGGTCATGAATTTGAAATTGAAGGTGAAGGTGAAGG
TAGACCATATGAAGGTACACAAACAGCAAAATTAAAAGTTACAAAAGGTGGTCCATTACCATTTGCATGG
GATATTTTATCACCACAATTTATGTATGGTTCAAAAGCATATGTTAAACATCCAGCAGATATTCCAGATT
ATTTAAAATTATCATTTCCAGAAGGTTTTAAATGGGAAAGAGTTATGAATTTTGAAGATGGTGGTGTTGT
TACAGTTACACAAGATTCATCATTACAAGATGGTGAATTTATTTATAAAGTTAAATTAAGAGGTACAAAT
TTTCCATCAGATGGTCCAGTTATGCAAAAGAAAACAATGGGTTGGGAAGCATCATCAGAAAGAATGTATC
CAGAAGATGGTGCATTAAAAGGTGAAATTAAACAAAGATTAAAATTAAAAGATGGTGGTCATTATGATGC
AGAAGTTAAAACAACATATAAAGCAAAAAAACCAGTTCAATTACCAGGTGCATATAATGTTAATATTAAA
TTAGATATTACATCACATAATGAAGATTATACAATTGTTGAACAATATGAAAGAGCAGAAGGTAGACATT
CAACAGGTGGTATGGATGAATTATATAAATAAAGATCTGATATCATAACTTCGTATAATGTATGCTATAC
GAAGTTATACTACTCTCGAGATTTTATTTAATATACTAAATAATAAAAAAGTTAAAAAATGATCATTGGA
TAAATTTTTTATAATTATAAATAAAGATAATAATTTTTTTTTTAACAAAACTAAAAATAAAAATAATAAA
ATAATTGTTAAAATAGGTTTTTTTTTTTTTTTTTTTTTAATAAATGGTATTTATTAATTTATTTGTTGTG
TGTGTTTTTTTTTTATAATATTTTTTTTTTTAGCATTGAATTAAGAAGAAATCAAATTGATGCGGCCGCT
TAGTTAGCCTCCCCCATCTCCCGATCCGGACGAGTGCTGGGGCGTCGGTTTCCACTATCGGCGAGTACTT
CTACACAGCCATCGGTCCAGACGGCCGCGCTTCTGCGGGCGATTTGTGTACGCCCGACAGTCCCGGCTCC
GGATCGGACGATTGCGTCGCATCGACCCTGCGCCCAAGCTGCATCATCGAAATTGCCGTCAACCAAGCTC
TGATAGAGTTGGTCAAGACCAATGCGGAGCATATACGCCCGGAGCCGCGGCGATCCTGCAAGCTCCGGAT
GCCTCCGCTCGAAGTAGCGCGTCTGCTGCTCCATACAAGCCAACCACGGCCTCCAGAAGAAGATGTTGGC
GACCTCGTATTGGGAATCCCCGAACATCGCCTCGCTCCAGTCAATGACCGCTGTTATGCGGCCATTGTCC
GTCAGGACATTGTTGGAGCCGAAATCCGCGTGCACGAGGTGCCGGACTTCGGGGCAGTCCTCGGCCCAAA
GCATCAGCTCATCGAGAGCCTGCGCGACGGACGCACTGACGGTGTCGTCCATCACAGTTTGCCAGTGATA
CACATGGGGATCAGCAATCGCGCATATGAAATCACGCCATGTAGTGTATTGACCGATTCCTTGCGGTCCG
AATGGGCCGAACCCGCTCGTCTGGCTAAGATCGGCCGCAGCGATCGCATCCATGGCCTCCGCGACCGGCT
GCAGAACAGCGGGCAGTTCGGTTTCAGGCAGGTCTTGCAACGTGACACCCTGTGCACGGCGGGAGATGCA
ATAGGTCAGGCTCTCGCTGAACTCCCCAATGTCAAGCACTTCCGGAATCGGGAGCGCGGCCGATGCAAAG
TGCCGATAAACATAACGATCTTTGTAGAAACCATCGGCGCAGCTATTTACCCGCAGGACATATCCACGCC
CTCCTACATCGAAGCTGAAAGCACGAGATTCTTCGCCCTCCGAGAGCTGCATCAGGTCGGAGACGCTGTC
GAACTTTTCGATCAGAAACTTCTCGACAGACGTCGCGGTGAGTTCAGGCTTTTTCATTAGGTCTTGTTGA
GAAATGTTAAATTGATCCATTTTTTGCTAGCTGTGAAATTAGTTTAAAATACAAATAAAGAGTTATAATA
ATATACAGTTGAATAAAAAAAAAAAAAATRAATTGGAAAATTTATTTTTATATRAAAAAAAAAAAATTTT
RAAAAAAAAAAAAAAAAWTAAAAAAAAAAAAAAAAAAAAAAAAAATTAAAAAWAATTCAACTGTGGGTGA
CCCAAATTTTATTTAAAAAAAAAAAAAAAATGGATCACTTTTGGGTGGTTGGAAAAAAAAAAAAAAAAAA
ATTGAAAATATAATGTTAGTCATATGATTAATCATTAATTAATTCTTTTTTTTTTTTTTTTTATTTTTTA
TTTTTTTTTTTCAATATTCCAATTATGACACACACTAACATCACAAAATACAAAATTTTGGGATCCACTA
CTATAACTTCGTATAATGTATGCTATACGAAGTTATTTAATTAATTAAGATATCAAGCTTGATAGCTCTG
CCTACTGAAGGCCGGCAGAGGCGGTTTGCGTATTGGGCGCTCTTCCGCTTCCTCGCTCACTGACTCGCTG
CGCTCGGTCGTTCGGCTGCGGCGAGCGGTATCAGCTCACTCAAAGGCGGTAATACGGTTATCCACAGAAT
CAGGGGATAACGCAGGAAAGAACATGTGAGCAAAAGGCCAGCAAAAGGCCAGGAACCGTAAAAAGGCCGC
GTTGCTGGCGTTTTTCCATAGGCTCCGCCCCCCTGACGAGCATCACAAAAATCGACGCTCAAGTCAGAGG
TGGCGAAACCCGACAGGACTATAAAGATACCAGGCGTTTCCCCCTGGAAGCTCCCTCGTGCGCTCTCCTG
TTCCGACCCTGCCGCTTACCGGATACCTGTCCGCCTTTCTCCCTTCGGGAAGCGTGGCGCTTTCTCATAG
CTCACGCTGTAGGTATCTCAGTTCGGTGTAGGTCGTTCGCTCCAAGCTGGGCTGTGTGCACGAACCCCCC
GTTCAGCCCGACCGCTGCGCCTTATCCGGTAACTATCGTCTTGAGTCCAACCCGGTAAGACACGACTTAT
CGCCACTGGCAGCAGCCACTGGTAACAGGATTAGCAGAGCGAGGTATGTAGGCGGTGCTACAGAGTTCTT
GAAGTGGTGGCCTAACTACGGCTACACTAGAAGAACAGTATTTGGTATCTGCGCTCTGCTGAAGCCAGTT
ACCTTCGGAAAAAGAGTTGGTAGCTCTTGATCCGGCAAACAAACCACCGCTGGTAGCGGTGGTTTTTTTG
TTTGCAAGCAGCAGATTACGCGCAGAAAAAAAGGATCTCAAGAAGATCCTTTGATCTTTTCTACGGGGTC
TGACGCTCAGTGGAACGAAAACTCACGTTAAGGGATTTTGGTCATGAGATTATCAAAAAGGATCTTCACC
TAGATCCTTTTAAATTAAAAATGAAGTTTTAAATCAATCTAAAGTATATATGAGTAAACTTGGTCTGACA
GTTACCAATGCTTAATCAGTGAGGCACCTATCTCAGCGATCTGTCTATTTCGTTCATCCATAGTTGCCTG
ACTCCCCGTCGTGTAGATAACTACGATACGGGAGGGCTTACCATCTGGCCCCAGTGCTGCAATGATACCG
CGAGACCCACGCTCACCGGCTCCAGATTTATCAGCAATAAACCAGCCAGCCGGAAGGGCCGAGCGCAGAA
GTGGTCCTGCAACTTTATCCGCCTCCATCCAGTCTATTAATTGTTGCCGGGAAGCTAGAGTAAGTAGTTC
GCCAGTTAATAGTTTGCGCAACGTTGTTGCCATTGCTACAGGCATCGTGGTGTCACGCTCGTCGTTTGGT
ATGGCTTCATTCAGCTCCGGTTCCCAACGATCAAGGCGAGTTACATGATCCCCCATGTTGTGCAAAAAAG
CGGTTAGCTCCTTCGGTCCTCCGATCGTTGTCAGAAGTAAGTTGGCCGCAGTGTTATCACTCATGGTTAT
GGCAGCACTGCATAATTCTCTTACTGTCATGCCATCCGTAAGATGCTTTTCTGTGACTGGTGAGTACTCA
ACCAAGTCATTCTGAGAATAGTGTATGCGGCGACCGAGTTGCTCTTGCCCGGCGTCAATACGGGATAATA
CCGCGCCACATAGCAGAACTTTAAAAGTGCTCATCATTGGAAAACGTTCTTCGGGGCGAAAACTCTCAAG
GATCTTACCGCTGTTGAGATCCAGTTCGATGTAACCCACTCGTGCACCCAACTGATCTTCAGCATCTTTT
ACTTTCACCAGCGTTTCTGGGTGAGCAAAAACAGGAAGGCAAAATGCCGCAAAAAAGGGAATAAGGGCGA
CACGGAAATGTTGAATACTCATACTCTTCCTTTTTCAATATTATTGAAGCATTTATCAGGGTTATTGTCT
CATGAGCGGATACATATTTGAATGTATTTAGAAAAATAAACAAATAGGGGTTCCGCGCACATTTCCCCGA
AAAGTGCCACCTGACGCGCCCTGTAGCGGGATCA
